Addgene plasmid #148664: pnEA-NpM-HsNot6-R65ED491N_AF
Purpose: Bacterial Expression of HsNot6-R65ED491N
Depositing lab: Elisa Izaurralde. Depositing organization: Max Planck Institute for Developmental Biology.
Backbone
  Vector backbone: Unknown
  Vector type: Bacterial Expression
Growth in bacteria
  Bacterial resistance: Ampicillin, 100 μg/mL
  Growth temperature: 37°C
  Growth strain: DH5alpha
  Copy number: Low Copy
Gene/Insert
  Gene/Insert name: HsNot6-R65ED491N (alt name: CCR4a)
  Species: H. sapiens (human)
  Entrez Gene: CNOT6 (a.k.a. CCR4, Ccr4a)
  Cloning method: Unknown
Terms and licenses: Academic/Nonprofit Terms; Industry Terms: Not Available to Industry
Depositor comments: sequence extracted from NCBI: NM_015455.3. Plasmids from this collection were made available to the research community and donated after the lab closed. Please note that the sequence provided by the depositing laboratory may be theoretical/predicted or based on Sanger sequencing results. There may be discrepancies between sequencing results obtained by Addgene and the depositor sequence. If an Addgene verified sequence is not available, please contact before placing your order to request that our lab fully sequence the plasmid.
How to cite: pnEA-NpM-HsNot6-R65ED491N_AF was a gift from Elisa Izaurralde (Addgene plasmid # 148664 ; http://n2t.net/addgene:148664 ; RRID:Addgene_148664)
