[The description below was written by a language model from this plasmid's Addgene catalogue record and pLannotate feature annotations shown in this document.]
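Description:
pnEA-NpM-HsNot6-R65ED491N_AF is an 8,496 nt bacterial expression plasmid for producing a mutant form of human CNOT6 (also called CCR4a or Not6) in E. coli. The catalogue lists the backbone as unknown, but the annotated features show a pBR322-derived, pET-style architecture. It has a ColE1/pMB1-type origin with the bom mobility region and the rop gene, which holds copy number down and fits the record's "low copy" designation. Interrupted remnants of the tetracycline resistance gene and its promoter are also present and are not expected to be functional. Selection is by ampicillin through the β-lactamase gene under its own promoter.

The expression cassette is driven by a T7 promoter followed by a lac operator and the strong phage T7 gene 10 ribosome binding site. A lacI gene carried on the plasmid supplies repressor. Transcription therefore requires a host that provides T7 RNA polymerase and is induced with IPTG. The open reading frame begins with a signal-sequence-less maltose binding protein, giving a cytosolic N-terminal MBP fusion that aids solubility and permits amylose affinity purification. The CNOT6 coding sequence follows after a short linker whose content is not annotated. A T7 terminator closes the unit. The short fragment annotated as a T7 gene 10B solubility tag just upstream of it lies after the insert, and the record does not say whether it is translated.

CNOT6 is a poly(A)-specific 3'-5' exonuclease and a catalytic subunit of the CCR4-NOT deadenylase complex. The construct name indicates R65E and D491N substitutions, but the record does not state their functional consequences. The depositor notes that the sequence may be theoretical.
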