Features (pLannotate 1.2.2; 20 found; start..end, strand, type, name):
    104..208     +  promoter       AmpR promoter: bla
    209..1069    +  CDS            AmpR: β-lactamase; bla; confers resistance to ampicillin, carbenicillin, and related antibiotics
   1240..1828    +  rep_origin     ori: high-copy-number ColE1/pMB1/pBR322/pUC origin of replication
   2014..2156    -  misc_feature   bom: basis of mobility region from pBR322
   2258..2449    -  CDS            rop: Rop protein, which maintains plasmids at low copy number; rop
   2466..2846    +  CDS            YPB1_ECOLX: Protein predicted: Swiss-Prot protein existence level 4. From Escherichia coli.
   3088..3712    -  CDS            TcR (fragment): tetracycline efflux protein; tet; confers resistance to tetracycline
   3727..3748    -  protein_bind   CAP binding site: CAP binding activates transcription in the presence of cAMP. E. coli catabolite activator protein
   3761..4843    -  CDS            lacI: lac repressor; lacI; The lac repressor binds to the lac operator to inhibit transcription in E. coli. This inhibition can be relieved by adding lactose or isopropyl-β-D-thiogalactopyranoside (IPTG).
   4844..4921    -  promoter       lacI promoter: lacI
   4929..5208    -  CDS            TcR (fragment): tetracycline efflux protein; tet; confers resistance to tetracycline
   5230..5248    +  promoter       T7 promoter: promoter for bacteriophage T7 RNA polymerase
   5249..5273    +  protein_bind   lac operator: The lac repressor binds to the lac operator to inhibit transcription in E. coli. This inhibition can be relieved by adding lactose or isopropyl-β-D-thiogalactopyranoside (IPTG). lac repressor encoded by lacI
   5288..5310    +  RBS            RBS: efficient ribosome binding site from bacteriophage T7 gene 10 (Olins and Rangwala, 1989)
   5321..6417    +  CDS            MBP (fragment): maltose binding protein from E. coli; malE (mutated); This version of the gene does not encode a signal sequence, so MBP will remain in the cytosol.
   6469..8139    +  CDS            CNOT6: CNOT6_HUMAN - Also known as CCR4, CCR4a, KIAA1194. Experimental evidence at protein level: Swiss-Prot protein existence level 1. Poly(A) nuclease with 3'-5' RNase activity. Catalytic component of the CCR4-NOT complex which is one of the major cellular mRNA deadenylases and is linked to various cellular processes including bulk mRNA degradation, miRNA-mediated repression, translational repression during translational initiation and general transcription regulation. Additional complex functions may be a consequence of its influence on mRNA expression. Involved in mRNA decay mediated by the major
   8180..8229    +  CDS            SET1 (fragment): solubility-enhancement tag derived from T7 phage gene 10B
   8237..8284    +  terminator     T7 terminator: transcription terminator for bacteriophage T7 RNA polymerase
   8307..8411    -  CDS            TcR (fragment): tetracycline efflux protein; tet; confers resistance to tetracycline
   8459..8487    -  promoter       tet promoter: E. coli promoter for tetracycline efflux protein gene
>Addgene plasmid #148664 | pnEA-NpM-HsNot6-R65ED491N_AF | depositor full sequence | sequence record 291112 | Full Sequence
TTCTTGAAGACGAAAGGGCCTCGTGATACGCCTATTTTTATAGGTTAATGTCATGATAATAATGGTTTCT
TAGACGTCAGGTGGCACTTTTCGGGGAAATGTGCGCGGAACCCCTATTTGTTTATTTTTCTAAATACATT
CAAATATGTATCCGCTCATGAGACAATAACCCTGATAAATGCTTCAATAATATTGAAAAAGGAAGAGTAT
GAGTATTCAACATTTCCGTGTCGCCCTTATTCCCTTTTTTGCGGCATTTTGCCTTCCTGTTTTTGCTCAC
CCAGAAACGCTGGTGAAAGTAAAAGATGCTGAAGATCAGTTGGGTGCACGAGTGGGTTACATCGAACTGG
ATCTCAACAGCGGTAAGATCCTTGAGAGTTTTCGCCCCGAAGAACGTTTTCCAATGATGAGCACTTTTAA
AGTTCTGCTATGTGGCGCGGTATTATCCCGTGTTGACGCCGGGCAAGAGCAACTCGGTCGCCGCATACAC
TATTCTCAGAATGACTTGGTTGAGTACTCACCAGTCACAGAAAAGCATCTTACGGATGGCATGACAGTAA
GAGAATTATGCAGTGCTGCCATAACCATGAGTGATAACACTGCGGCCAACTTACTTCTGACAACGATCGG
AGGACCGAAGGAGCTAACCGCTTTTTTGCACAACATGGGGGATCATGTAACTCGCCTTGATCGTTGGGAA
CCGGAGCTGAATGAAGCCATACCAAACGACGAGCGTGACACCACGATGCCTGCAGCAATGGCAACAACGT
TGCGCAAACTATTAACTGGCGAACTACTTACTCTAGCTTCCCGGCAACAATTAATAGACTGGATGGAGGC
GGATAAAGTTGCAGGACCACTTCTGCGCTCGGCCCTTCCGGCTGGCTGGTTTATTGCTGATAAATCTGGA
GCCGGTGAGCGTGGGTCTCGCGGTATCATTGCAGCACTGGGGCCAGATGGTAAGCCCTCCCGTATCGTAG
TTATCTACACGACGGGGAGTCAGGCAACTATGGATGAACGAAATAGACAGATCGCTGAGATAGGTGCCTC
ACTGATTAAGCATTGGTAACTGTCAGACCAAGTTTACTCATATATACTTTAGATTGATTTAAAACTTCAT
TTTTAATTTAAAAGGATCTAGGTGAAGATCCTTTTTGATAATCTCATGACCAAAATCCCTTAACGTGAGT
TTTCGTTCCACTGAGCGTCAGACCCCGTAGAAAAGATCAAAGGATCTTCTTGAGATCCTTTTTTTCTGCG
CGTAATCTGCTGCTTGCAAACAAAAAAACCACCGCTACCAGCGGTGGTTTGTTTGCCGGATCAAGAGCTA
CCAACTCTTTTTCCGAAGGTAACTGGCTTCAGCAGAGCGCAGATACCAAATACTGTCCTTCTAGTGTAGC
CGTAGTTAGGCCACCACTTCAAGAACTCTGTAGCACCGCCTACATACCTCGCTCTGCTAATCCTGTTACC
AGTGGCTGCTGCCAGTGGCGATAAGTCGTGTCTTACCGGGTTGGACTCAAGACGATAGTTACCGGATAAG
GCGCAGCGGTCGGGCTGAACGGGGGGTTCGTGCACACAGCCCAGCTTGGAGCGAACGACCTACACCGAAC
TGAGATACCTACAGCGTGAGCTATGAGAAAGCGCCACGCTTCCCGAAGGGAGAAAGGCGGACAGGTATCC
GGTAAGCGGCAGGGTCGGAACAGGAGAGCGCACGAGGGAGCTTCCAGGGGGAAACGCCTGGTATCTTTAT
AGTCCTGTCGGGTTTCGCCACCTCTGACTTGAGCGTCGATTTTTGTGATGCTCGTCAGGGGGGCGGAGCC
TATGGAAAAACGCCAGCAACGCGGCCTTTTTACGGTTCCTGGCCTTTTGCTGGCCTTTTGCTCACATGTT
CTTTCCTGCGTTATCCCCTGATTCTGTGGATAACCGTATTACCGCCTTTGAGTGAGCTGATACCGCTCGC
CGCAGCCGAACGACCGAGCGCAGCGAGTCAGTGAGCGAGGAAGCGGAAGAGCGCCTGATGCGGTATTTTC
TCCTTACGCATCTGTGCGGTATTTCACACCGCATATATGGTGCACTCTCAGTACAATCTGCTCTGATGCC
GCATAGTTAAGCCAGTATACACTCCGCTATCGCTACGTGACTGGGTCATGGCTGCGCCCCGACACCCGCC
AACACCCGCTGACGCGCCCTGACGGGCTTGTCTGCTCCCGGCATCCGCTTACAGACAAGCTGTGACCGTC
TCCGGGAGCTGCATGTGTCAGAGGTTTTCACCGTCATCACCGAAACGCGCGAGGCAGCTGCGGTAAAGCT
CATCAGCGTGGTCGTGAAGCGATTCACAGATGTCTGCCTGTTCATCCGCGTCCAGCTCGTTGAGTTTCTC
CAGAAGCGTTAATGTCTGGCTTCTGATAAAGCGGGCCATGTTAAGGGCGGTTTTTTCCTGTTTGGTCACT
GATGCCTCCGTGTAAGGGGGATTTCTGTTCATGGGGGTAATGATACCGATGAAACGAGAGAGGATGCTCA
CGATACGGGTTACTGATGATGAACATGCCCGGTTACTGGAACGTTGTGAGGGTAAACAACTGGCGGTATG
GATGCGGCGGGACCAGAGAAAAATCACTCAGGGTCAATGCCAGCGCTTCGTTAATACAGATGTAGGTGTT
CCACAGGGTAGCCAGCAGCATCCTGCGATGCAGATCCGGAACATAATGGTGCAGGGCGCTGACTTCCGCG
TTTCCAGACTTTACGAAACACGGAAACCGAAGACCATTCATGTTGTTGCTCAGGTCGCAGACGTTTTGCA
GCAGCAGTCGCTTCACGTTCGCTCGCGTATCGGTGATTCATTCTGCTAACCAGTAAGGCAACCCCGCCAG
CCTAGCCGGGTCCTCAACGACAGGAGCACGATCATGCGCACCCGTGGCCAGGACCCAACGCTGCCCGAGA
TGCGCCGCGTGCGGCTGCTGGAGATGGCGGACGCGATGGATATGTTCTGCCAAGGGTTGGTTTGCGCATT
CACAGTTCTCCGCAAGAATTGATTGGCTCCAATTCTTGGAGTGGTGAATCCGTTAGCGAGGTGCCGCCGG
CTTCCATTCAGGTCGAGGTGGCCCGGCTCCATGCACCGCGACGCAACGCGGGGAGGCAGACAAGGTATAG
GGCGGCGCCTACAATCCATGCCAACCCGTTCCATGTGCTCGCCGAGGCGGCATAAATCGCCGTGACGATC
AGCGGTCCAGTGATCGAAGTTAGGCTGGTAAGAGCCGCGAGCGATCCTTGAAGCTGTCCCTGATGGTCGT
CATCTACCTGCCTGGACAGCATGGCCTGCAACGCGGGCATCCCGATGCCGCCGGAAGCGAGAAGAATCAT
AATGGGGAAGGCCATCCAGCCTCGCGTCGCGAACGCCAGCAAGACGTAGCCCAGCGCGTCGGCCGCCATG
CCGGCGATAATGGCCTGCTTCTCGCCGAAACGTTTGGTGGCGGGACCAGTGACGAAGGCTTGAGCGAGGG
CGTGCAAGATTCCGAATACCGCAAGCGACAGGCCGATCATCGTCGCGCTCCAGCGAAAGCGGTCCTCGCC
GAAAATGACCCAGAGCGCTGCCGGCACCTGTCCTACGAGTTGCATGATAAAGAAGACAGTCATAAGTGCG
GCGACGATAGTCATGCCCCGCGCCCACCGGAAGGAGCTGACTGGGTTGAAGGCTCTCAAGGGCATCGGTC
GAGATCCCGGTGCCTAATGAGTGAGCTAACTTACATTAATTGCGTTGCGCTCACTGCCCGCTTTCCAGTC
GGGAAACCTGTCGTGCCAGCTGCATTAATGAATCGGCCAACGCGCGGGGAGAGGCGGTTTGCGTATTGGG
CGCCAGGGTGGTTTTTCTTTTCACCAGTGAGACGGGCAACAGCTGATTGCCCTTCACCGCCTGGCCCTGA
GAGAGTTGCAGCAAGCGGTCCACGCTGGTTTGCCCCAGCAGGCGAAAATCCTGTTTGATGGTGGTTAACG
GCGGGATATAACATGAGCTGTCTTCGGTATCGTCGTATCCCACTACCGAGATATCCGCACCAACGCGCAG
CCCGGACTCGGTAATGGCGCGCATTGCGCCCAGCGCCATCTGATCGTTGGCAACCAGCATCGCAGTGGGA
ACGATGCCCTCATTCAGCATTTGCATGGTTTGTTGAAAACCGGACATGGCACTCCAGTCGCCTTCCCGTT
CCGCTATCGGCTGAATTTGATTGCGAGTGAGATATTTATGCCAGCCAGCCAGACGCAGACGCGCCGAGAC
AGAACTTAATGGGCCCGCTAACAGCGCGATTTGCTGGTGACCCAATGCGACCAGATGCTCCACGCCCAGT
CGCGTACCGTCTTCATGGGAGAAAATAATACTGTTGATGGGTGTCTGGTCAGAGACATCAAGAAATAACG
CCGGAACATTAGTGCAGGCAGCTTCCACAGCAATGGCATCCTGGTCATCCAGCGGATAGTTAATGATCAG
CCCACTGACGCGTTGCGCGAGAAGATTGTGCACCGCCGCTTTACAGGCTTCGACGCCGCTTCGTTCTACC
ATCGACACCACCACGCTGGCACCCAGTTGATCGGCGCGAGATTTAATCGCCGCGACAATTTGCGACGGCG
CGTGCAGGGCCAGACTGGAGGTGGCAACGCCAATCAGCAACGACTGTTTGCCCGCCAGTTGTTGTGCCAC
GCGGTTGGGAATGTAATTCAGCTCCGCCATCGCCGCTTCCACTTTTTCCCGCGTTTTCGCAGAAACGTGG
CTGGCCTGGTTCACCACGCGGGAAACGGTCTGATAAGAGACACCGGCATACTCTGCGACATCGTATAACG
TTACTGGTTTCACATTCACCACCCTGAATTGACTCTCTTCCGGGCGCTATCATGCCATACCGCGAAAGGT
TTTGCGCCATTCGATGGTGTCCGGGATCTCGACGCTCTCCCTTATGCGACTCCTGCATTAGGAAGCAGCC
CAGTAGTAGGTTGAGGCCGTTGAGCACCGCCGCCGCAAGGAATGGTGCATGCAAGGAGATGGCGCCCAAC
AGTCCCCCGGCCACGGGGCCTGCCACCATACCCACGCCGAAACAAGCGCTCATGAGCCCGAAGTGGCGAG
CCCGATCTTCCCCATCGGTGATGTCGGCGATATAGGCGCCAGCAACCGCACCTGTGGCGCCGGTGATGCC
GGCCACGATGCGTCCGGCGTAGAGGATCGAGATCTCGATCCCGCGAAATTAATACGACTCACTATAGGGG
AATTGTGAGCGGATAACAATTCCCCACTAGTAATAATTTTGTTTAACTTTAAGAAGGAGATATACCATGG
AAACTGAAGAAGGTAAACTGGTAATCTGGATTAACGGCGATAAAGGCTATAACGGTCTCGCTGAAGTCGG
TAAGAAATTCGAGAAAGATACCGGAATTAAAGTCACCGTTGAGCATCCGGATAAACTGGAAGAGAAATTC
CCACAGGTTGCGGCAACTGGCGATGGCCCTGACATTATCTTCTGGGCACACGACCGCTTTGGTGGCTACG
CTCAATCTGGCCTGTTGGCTGAAATCACCCCGGACAAAGCGTTCCAGGACAAGCTGTATCCGTTTACCTG
GGATGCCGTACGTTACAACGGCAAGCTGATTGCTTACCCGATCGCTGTTGAAGCGTTATCGCTGATTTAT
AACAAAGACCTGCTGCCGAACCCGCCAAAAACCTGGGAAGAGATCCCGGCGCTGGATAAAGAACTGAAAG
CGAAAGGTAAGAGCGCCCTGATGTTCAACCTGCAAGAACCGTACTTCACCTGGCCGCTGATTGCTGCTGA
CGGGGGTTATGCGTTCAAGTATGAAAACGGCAAGTACGACATTAAAGACGTGGGCGTGGATAACGCTGGC
GCGAAAGCGGGTCTGACCTTCCTGGTTGACCTGATTAAAAACAAACACATGAATGCAGACACCGATTACT
CCATCGCAGAAGCTGCCTTTAATAAAGGCGAAACAGCGATGACCATCAACGGCCCGTGGGCATGGTCCAA
CATCGACACCAGCAAAGTGAATTATGGTGTAACGGTACTGCCGACCTTCAAGGGTCAACCATCCAAACCG
TTCGTTGGCGTGCTGAGCGCAGGTATTAACGCCGCCAGTCCGAACAAAGAGCTGGCAAAAGAGTTCCTCG
AAAACTATCTGCTGACTGATGAAGGTCTGGAAGCGGTTAATAAAGACAAACCGCTGGGTGCCGTAGCGCT
GAAGTCTTACGAGGAAGAGTTGGCGAAAGATCCACGTATTGCCGCCACGATGGAAAACGCCCAGAAAGGT
GAAATCATGCCGAACATCCCGCAGATGTCCGCTTTCTGGTATGCCGTGCGTACTGCGGTGATCAACGCCG
CCAGCGGTCGTCAGACTGTCGATGAAGCCCTTAAAGACGCGCAGACTGGTACCGGCAGCGGCCTGGAAGT
TCTGTTCCAGGGGCCCCATATGCTCGAGATGCCCAAAGAAAAATACGAGCCCCCTGACCCTCGGAGGATG
TATACAATTATGTCTTCTGAGGAAGCAGCAAATGGAAAGAAATCCCACTGGGCAGAGCTTGAAATAAGTG
GAAAAGTAAGAAGCTTAAGCGCATCTTTGTGGTCACTAACTCACCTGACAGCTTTGCATTTGAGTGACAA
TTCCCTGTCCGAAATTCCTTCAGACATTGCCAAGCTTCACAATCTGGTGTATTTGGACCTGTCATCTAAT
AAAATTCGTAGCTTACCCGCAGAACTCGGAAACATGGTATCACTCAGGGAGCTCCATTTAAATAACAACC
TGTTACGAGTTCTACCTTTTGAGCTGGGAAAACTGTTTCAGTTGCAGACTTTAGGCCTGAAAGGAAATCC
CCTTACCCAGGATATATTGAACCTTTATCAGGAACCAGATGGAACAAGACGGCTGCTGAACTATTTGCTT
GATAATTTGTCAGGTACTGCAAAAAGAATTACAACAGAACAACCACCTCCAAGGTCTTGGATTATGTTAC
AAGAACCAGATAGGACAAGGCCAACTGCCTTGTTTTCTGTCATGTGCTATAATGTTCTTTGTGATAAATA
TGCGACCCGGCAGTTATACGGCTACTGTCCATCATGGGCGCTAAACTGGGACTACAGGAAAAAGGCCATT
ATTCAAGAAATCTTGAGCTGCAATGCTGATATCGTAAGTCTTCAGGAGGTTGAAACGGAACAGTATTACA
GTTTTTTTCTGGTAGAGCTGAAAGAACGTGGCTATAATGGATTCTTCAGTCCTAAGTCTAGAGCTAGGAC
AATGTCAGAACAAGAAAGGAAACATGTTGATGGCTGTGCAATATTCTTCAAGACAGAAAAATTTACTTTG
GTTCAGAAACACACTGTTGAATTTAATCAGCTAGCCATGGCAAATTCTGAGGGGTCTGAAGCTATGCTGA
ACAGAGTCATGACAAAAGATAACATTGGGGTTGCAGTACTGCTAGAACTTCGGAAGGAATCGATTGAAAT
GCCGTCTGGAAAGCCACATCTTGGAACAGAAAAACAACTTATTCTTGTGGCTAACGCCCACATGCATTGG
GACCCTGAATACTCTGATGTGAAGTTGGTACAAACTATGATGTTCCTCTCAGAAGTGAAGAACATTATTG
ATAAAGCCTCTCGCAACCTCAAATCCAGTGTTTTGGGAGAATTTGGAACTATTCCACTTGTGTTATGTGC
AGATCTTAATTCTTTGCCAGACTCTGGTGTTGTAGAATATTTGAGCACAGGTGGAGTAGAAACAAATCAC
AAAGACTTTAAGGAGTTGAGGTATAATGAAAGTCTCACAAACTTCAGCTGTCATGGGAAGAATGGAACCA
CCAATGGAAGGATCACTCATGGTTTCAAGTTACAGAGTGCCTATGAGAGTGGCCTGATGCCTTACACGAA
TTACACATTTGATTTCAAGGGTATAATAAACTACATTTTCTATTCTAAACCTCAGCTGAACACCTTAGGC
ATCCTGGGCCCTCTGGACCACCACTGGCTGGTTGAGAATAACATCAGTGGCTGCCCGCACCCCCTCATCC
CCTCTGACCACTTCTCACTTTTTGCACAACTGGAGCTCTTACTGCCTTTCCTGCCCCAAGTCAACGGCAT
CCACCTTCCTGGCAGGAGGTAGGGATCCTAATAGTCTAGAGCTAGCCCTAGGAGATCCGGCTGCTAACAA
AGCCCGAAAGGAAGCTGAGTTGGCTGCTGCCACCGCTGAGCAATAACTAGCATAACCCCTTGGGGCCTCT
AAACGGGTCTTGAGGGGTTTTTTGCTGAAAGGAGGAACTATATCCGGATATCCCGCAAGAGGCCCGGCAG
TACCGGCATAACCAAGCCTATGCCTACAGCATCCAGGGTGACGGTGCCGAGGATGACGATGAGCGCATTG
TTAGATTTCATACACGGTGCCTGACTGCGTTAGCAATTTAACTGTGATAAACTACCGCATTAAAGCTTAT
CGATGATAAGCTGTCAAACATGAGAA
